Addgene plasmid #207949: pMP119
Purpose: (Empty Backbone) GreenBraid destination vector pGBY2 - Eco31I - PaqCI -sfGFP- PaqCI - Eco31I
Depositing lab: Alexis Maizel. Depositing organization: Universitaet Heidelberg. Publication: GreenGate 2.0: Backwards compatible addons for assembly of complex transcriptional units and their stacking with GreenGate. Piepers M, Erbstein K, Reyes-Hernandez J, Song C, Tessi T, Petrasiunaite V, Faerber N, Distel K, Maizel A. PLoS One. 2023 Sep 8;18(9):e0290097. doi: 10.1371/journal.pone.0290097. eCollection 2023. PubMed 37682951.
Backbone
  Vector backbone: pCAMBIA
  Vector type: Plant Expression
  Selectable markers: sgGFP
Growth in bacteria
  Bacterial resistance: Spectinomycin, 50 μg/mL
  Growth temperature: 37°C
  Growth strain: DH5alpha
  Copy number: High Copy
Gene/Insert
  Gene/Insert name: None
Terms and licenses: Academic/Nonprofit Terms; Industry Terms: Not Available to Industry
How to cite: pMP119 was a gift from Alexis Maizel (Addgene plasmid # 207949 ; http://n2t.net/addgene:207949 ; RRID:Addgene_207949)
