[The description below was written by a language model from this plasmid's Addgene catalogue record and pLannotate feature annotations shown in this document.]
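Description:
pMP119 is an empty destination vector from the GreenBraid extension of the GreenGate plant cloning system, designated pGBY2 and built on a pCAMBIA-type binary backbone of about 7.7 kb. It carries no gene of interest. Instead, the region between the nopaline-type left and right T-DNA border repeats holds a placeholder cassette described as Eco31I – PaqCI – sfGFP – PaqCI – Eco31I. The restriction sites themselves are not annotated in the feature table, but it does show the cassette contents: a J23119-derived constitutive bacterial promoter driving superfolder GFP, followed by the rrnB T1 and T7Te terminators.

Because this promoter is bacterial, sfGFP serves as a visual screening marker in E. coli rather than as a plant reporter. In Golden Gate-style designs of this kind, colonies that keep the dropout cassette fluoresce green, while those in which type IIS digestion and ligation have replaced it with assembled parts do not. The catalogue's "sgGFP" selectable marker entry presumably refers to this reporter. The nested arrangement of two type IIS enzymes fits the stated aim of stacking transcriptional units through alternating rounds of assembly, although the record does not spell out the exact workflow.

Outside the T-DNA, a high-copy ColE1/pUC-type origin with the pBR322 bom region supports propagation in E. coli. The pVS1 oriV, RepA and StaA functions provide stable replication in Agrobacterium. Selection in bacteria is by spectinomycin through aadA, apparently expressed from an integron-derived Pc promoter fragment. No plant selection marker is annotated within the T-DNA, so any such marker would have to come from the assembled modules before Agrobacterium-mediated plant transformation.
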