Features (pLannotate 1.2.2; 16 found; start..end, strand, type, name):
     55..83      +  promoter       J23119 promoter (fragment): bacterial promoter (Registry of Standard Biological Parts BBa J23119)
    110..823     +  CDS            Superfolder GFP: Superfolder GFP is a basic (constitutively fluorescent) green fluorescent protein published in 2005, derived from Aequorea victoria. It is reported to be a very rapidly-maturing weak dimer.
    834..905     +  terminator     rrnB T1 terminator: transcription terminator T1 from the E. coli rrnB gene
    921..948     +  terminator     T7Te terminator: phage T7 early transcription terminator
    989..1013    +  misc_feature   RB T-DNA repeat: right border repeat from nopaline C58 T-DNA
   1353..1754    +  CDS            Y4CG_SINFN (fragment): Protein inferred from homology: Swiss-Prot protein existence level 3. From Sinorhizobium fredii (strain NBRC 101917 / NGR234).
   2314..2943    +  CDS            pVS1 StaA: stability protein from the Pseudomonas plasmid pVS1 (Heeb et al., 2000)
   3372..4445    +  CDS            pVS1 RepA: replication protein from the Pseudomonas plasmid pVS1 (Heeb et al., 2000)
   4511..4705    +  rep_origin     pVS1 oriV: origin of replication for the Pseudomonas plasmid pVS1 (Heeb et al., 2000)
   4908..4947    +  CDS            rop (fragment): Rop protein, which maintains plasmids at low copy number; rop
   5049..5189    +  misc_feature   bom: basis of mobility region from pBR322
   5375..5963    -  rep_origin     ori: high-copy-number ColE1/pMB1/pBR322/pUC origin of replication
   6054..6842    -  CDS            aadA: S3AD_ECOLX - Experimental evidence at protein level: Swiss-Prot protein existence level 1. Mediates bacterial resistance to the antibiotics streptomycin and spectinomycin. From Escherichia coli.
   6849..6905    -  CDS            GmR (fragment): gentamycin acetyltransferase; aacC1; confers resistance to gentamycin
   7081..7104    -  promoter       Pc promoter (fragment): intI1 (promoter lies within the coding sequence); class 1 integron promoter
   7628..7652    +  misc_feature   LB T-DNA repeat: left border repeat from nopaline C58 T-DNA
>Addgene plasmid #207949 | pMP119 | addgene full sequence | sequence record 415334 | Addgene NGS Result
TAACGGATCACCATGGGGTCTCAGTCAACCTATCGGCAGGTGCTGCAGTTTACGGCTAGCTCAGTCCTAG
GTATAGTGCTAGCTACTAGAGAAAGAGGAGAAATACTAAATGCGTAAAGGCGAAGAACTGTTCACGGGCG
TAGTTCCGATTCTGGTCGAGCTGGACGGCGATGTGAACGGTCATAAGTTTAGCGTTCGCGGTGAAGGTGA
GGGCGACGCGACCAACGGCAAACTGACCCTGAAGTTCATCTGCACCACCGGTAAACTGCCGGTGCCTTGG
CCGACCTTGGTGACGACGTTGACGTATGGCGTGCAGTGTTTTGCGCGTTATCCGGACCACATGAAACAAC
ACGATTTCTTCAAATCTGCGATGCCGGAGGGTTACGTCCAGGAGCGTACCATTTCCTTCAAGGATGATGG
CTACTACAAAACTCGCGCAGAGGTTAAGTTTGAAGGTGACACGCTGGTCAATCGTATCGAATTGAAGGGT
ATCGACTTTAAAGAGGATGGTAACATTCTGGGCCATAAACTGGAGTATAACTTCAACAGCCATAATGTTT
ACATTACGGCAGACAAGCAAAAGAACGGCATCAAGGCCAATTTCAAGATTCGCCACAATGTTGAGGACGG
TAGCGTCCAACTGGCCGACCATTACCAGCAGAACACCCCAATTGGTGACGGTCCGGTTTTGCTGCCGGAT
AATCACTATCTGAGCACCCAAAGCGTGCTGAGCAAAGATCCGAACGAAAAACGTGATCACATGGTCCTGC
TGGAATTTGTGACCGCTGCGGGCATCACCCACGGTATGGACGAGCTGTATAAGTAATGAGCTTCAAATAA
AACGAAAGGCTCAGTCGAAAGACTGGGCCTTTCGTTTTATCTGTTGTTTGTCGGTGAACGCTCTCTACTA
GAGTCACACTGGCTCACCTTCGGGTGGGCCTTTCTGCGGGATCCCACCTGCTACAGTATTGAGACCCTCG
AGAGATCCTGACAGGATATATTGGCGGGTAAACCTAAGAGAAAAGAGCGTTTATTAGAATAATCGGATAT
TTAAAAGGGCGTGAAAAGGTTTATCCGTTCGTCCATTTGTATGTGCATGCCAACCACAGGGTTCCCCTCG
GGATCAAAGTACTTTGATCCAACCCCTCCGCTGCTATAGTGCAGTCGGCTTCTGACGTTCAGTGCAGCCG
TCATCTGAAAACGACATGTCGCACAAGTCCTAAGTTACGCGACAGGCTGCCGCCCTGCCCTTTTCCTGGC
GTTTTCTTGTCGCGTGTTTTAGTCGCATAAAGTAGAATACTTGCGACTAGAACCGGAGACATTACGCCAT
GAACAAGAGCGCCGCCGCTGGCCTGCTGGGCTATGCCCGCGTCAGCACCGACGACCAGGACTTGACCAAC
CAACGGGCCGAACTGCACGCGGCCGGCTGCACCAAGCTGTTTTCCGAGAAGATCACCGGCACCAGGCGCG
ACCGCCCGGAGCTGGCCAGGATGCTTGACCACCTACGCCCTGGCGACGTTGTGACAGTGACCAGGCTAGA
CCGCCTGGCCCGCAGCACCCGCGACCTACTGGACATTGCCGAGCGCATCCAGGAGGCCGGCGCGGGCCTG
CGTAGCCTGGCAGAGCCGTGGGCCGACACCACCACGCCGGCCGGCCGCATGGTGTTGACCGTGTTCGCCG
GCATTGCCGAGTTCGAGCGTTCCCTAATCATCGACCGCACCCGGAGCGGGCGCGAGGCCGCCAAGGCCCG
AGGCGTGAAGTTTGGCCCCCGCCCTACCCTCACCCCGGCACAGATCGCGCACGCCCGCGAGCTGATCGAC
CAGGAAGGCCGCACCGTGAAAGAGGCGGCTGCACTGCTTGGCGTGCATCGCTCGACCCTGTACCGCGCAC
TTGAGCGCAGCGAGGAAGTGACGCCCACCGAGGCCAGGCGGCGCGGTGCCTTCCGTGAGGACGCATTGAC
CGAGGCCGACGCCCTGGCGGCCGCCGAGAATGAACGCCAAGAGGAACAAGCATGAAACCGCACCAGGACG
GCCAGGACGAACCGTTTTTCATTACCGAAGAGATCGAGGCGGAGATGATCGCGGCCGGGTACGTGTTCGA
GCCGCCCGCGCACCTCTCAACCGTGCGGCTGCATGAAATCCTGGCCGGTTTGTCTGATGCCAAGCTGGCG
GCCTGGCCGGCCAGCTTGGCCGCTGAAGAAACCGAGCGCCGCCGTCTAAAAAGGTGATGTGTATTTGAGT
AAAACAGCTTGCGTCATGCGGTCGCTGCGTATATGATGCGATGAGTAAATAAACAAATACGCAAGGGGAA
CGCATGAAGGTTATCGCTGTACTTAACCAGAAAGGCGGGTCAGGCAAGACGACCATCGCAACCCATCTAG
CCCGCGCCCTGCAACTCGCCGGGGCCGATGTTCTGTTAGTCGATTCCGATCCCCAGGGCAGTGCCCGCGA
TTGGGCGGCCGTGCGGGAAGATCAACCGCTAACCGTTGTCGGCATCGACCGCCCGACGATTGACCGCGAC
GTGAAGGCCATCGGCCGGCGCGACTTCGTAGTGATCGACGGAGCGCCCCAGGCGGCGGACTTGGCTGTGT
CCGCGATCAAGGCAGCCGACTTCGTGCTGATTCCGGTGCAGCCAAGCCCTTACGACATATGGGCCACCGC
CGACCTGGTGGAGCTGGTTAAGCAGCGCATTGAGGTCACGGATGGAAGGCTACAAGCGGCCTTTGTCGTG
TCGCGGGCGATCAAAGGCACGCGCATCGGCGGTGAGGTTGCCGAGGCGCTGGCCGGGTACGAGCTGCCCA
TTCTTGAGTCCCGTATCACGCAGCGCGTGAGCTACCCAGGCACTGCCGCCGCCGGCACAACCGTTCTTGA
ATCAGAACCCGAGGGCGACGCTGCCCGCGAGGTCCAGGCGCTGGCCGCTGAAATTAAATCAAAACTCATT
TGAGTTAATGAGGTAAAGAGAAAATGAGCAAAAGCACAAACACGCTAAGTGCCGGCCGTCCGAGCGCACG
CAGCAGCAAGGCTGCAACGTTGGCCAGCCTGGCAGACACGCCAGCCATGAAGCGGGTCAACTTTCAGTTG
CCGGCGGAGGATCACACCAAGCTGAAGATGTACGCGGTACGCCAAGGCAAGACCATTACCGAGCTGCTAT
CTGAATACATCGCGCAGCTACCAGAGTAAATGAGCAAATGAATAAATGAGTAGATGAATTTTAGCGGCTA
AAGGAGGCGGCATGGAAAATCAAGAACAACCAGGCACCGACGCCGTGGAATGCCCCATGTGTGGAGGAAC
GGGCGGTTGGCCAGGCGTAAGCGGCTGGGTTGCCTGCCGGCCCTGCAATGGCACTGGAACCCCCAAGCCC
GAGGAATCGGCGTGAGCGGTCGCAAACCATCCGGCCCGGTACAAATCGGCGCGGCGCTGGGTGATGACCT
GGTGGAGAAGTTGAAGGCCGCGCAGGCCGCCCAGCGGCAACGCATCGAGGCAGAAGCACGCCCCGGTGAA
TCGTGGCAAGCGGCCGCTGATCGAATCCGCAAAGAATCCCGGCAACCGCCGGCAGCCGGTGCGCCGTCGA
TTAGGAAGCCGCCCAAGGGCGACGAGCAACCAGATTTTTTCGTTCCGATGCTCTATGACGTGGGCACCCG
CGATAGTCGCAGCATCATGGACGTGGCCGTTTTCCGTCTGTCGAAGCGTGACCGACGAGCTGGCGAGGTG
ATCCGCTACGAGCTTCCAGACGGGCACGTAGAGGTTTCCGCAGGGCCGGCCGGCATGGCCAGTGTGTGGG
ATTACGACCTGGTACTGATGGCGGTTTCCCATCTAACCGAATCCATGAACCGATACCGGGAAGGGAAGGG
AGACAAGCCCGGCCGCGTGTTCCGTCCACACGTTGCGGACGTACTCAAGTTCTGCCGGCGAGCCGATGGC
GGAAAGCAGAAAGACGACCTGGTAGAAACCTGCATTCGGTTAAACACCACGCACGTTGCCATGCAGCGTA
CGAAGAAGGCCAAGAACGGCCGCCTGGTGACGGTATCCGAGGGTGAAGCCTTGATTAGCCGCTACAAGAT
CGTAAAGAGCGAAACCGGGCGGCCGGAGTACATCGAGATCGAGCTAGCTGATTGGATGTACCGCGAGATC
ACAGAAGGCAAGAACCCGGACGTGCTGACGGTTCACCCCGATTACTTTTTGATCGATCCCGGCATCGGCC
GTTTTCTCTACCGCCTGGCACGCCGCGCCGCAGGCAAGGCAGAAGCCAGATGGTTGTTCAAGACGATCTA
CGAACGCAGTGGCAGCGCCGGAGAGTTCAAGAAGTTCTGTTTCACCGTGCGCAAGCTGATCGGGTCAAAT
GACCTGCCGGAGTACGATTTGAAGGAGGAGGCGGGGCAGGCTGGCCCGATCCTAGTCATGCGCTACCGCA
ACCTGATCGAGGGCGAAGCATCCGCCGGTTCCTAATGTACGGAGCAGATGCTAGGGCAAATTGCCCTAGC
AGGGGAAAAAGGTCGAAAAGGACTCTTTCCTGTGGATAGCACGTACATTGGGAACCCAAAGCCGTACATT
GGGAACCGGAACCCGTACATTGGGAACCCAAAGCCGTACATTGGGAACCGGTCACACATGTAAGTGACTG
ATATAAAAGAGAAAAAAGGCGATTTTTCCGCCTAAAACTCTTTAAAACTTATTAAAACTCTTAAAACCCG
CCTGGCCTGTGCATAACTGTCTGGCCAGCGCACAGCCGAAGAGCTGCAAAAAGCGCCTACCCTTCGGTCG
CTGCGCTCCCTACGCCCCGCCGCTTCGCGTCGGCCTATCGCGGCCGCTGGCCGCTCAAAAATGGCTGGCC
TACGGCCAGGCAATCTACCAGGGCGCGGACAAGCCGCGCCGTCGCCACTCGACCGCCGGCGCCCACATCA
AGGCACCCTGCCTCGCGCGTTTCGGTGATGACGGTGAAAACCTCTGACACATGCAGCTCCCGGTGACGGT
CACAGCTTGTCTGTAAGCGGATGCCGGGAGCAGACAAGCCCGTCAGGGCGCGTCAGCGGGTGTTGGCGGG
TGTCGGGGCGCAGCCATGACCCAGTCACGTAGCGATAGCGGAGTGTATACTGGCTTAACTATGCGGCATC
AGAGCAGATTGTACTGAGAGTGCACCATATGCGGTGTGAAATACCGCACAGATGCGTAAGGAGAAAATAC
CGCATCAGGCGCTCTTCCGCTTCCTCGCTCACTGACTCGCTGCGCTCGGTCGTTCGGCTGCGGCGAGCGG
TATCAGCTCACTCAAAGGCGGTAATACGGTTATCCACAGAATCAGGGGATAACGCAGGAAAGAACATGTG
AGCAAAAGGCCAGCAAAAGGCCAGGAACCGTAAAAAGGCCGCGTTGCTGGCGTTTTTCCATAGGCTCCGC
CCCCCTGACGAGCATCACAAAAATCGACGCTCAAGTCAGAGGTGGCGAAACCCGACAGGACTATAAAGAT
ACCAGGCGTTTCCCCCTGGAAGCTCCCTCGTGCGCTCTCCTGTTCCGACCCTGCCGCTTACCGGATACCT
GTCCGCCTTTCTCCCTTCGGGAAGCGTGGCGCTTTCTCATAGCTCACGCTGTAGGTATCTCAGTTCGGTG
TAGGTCGTTCGCTCCAAGCTGGGCTGTGTGCACGAACCCCCCGTTCAGCCCGACCGCTGCGCCTTATCCG
GTAACTATCGTCTTGAGTCCAACCCGGTAAGACACGACTTATCGCCACTGGCAGCAGCCACTGGTAACAG
GATTAGCAGAGCGAGGTATGTAGGCGGTGCTACAGAGTTCTTGAAGTGGTGGCCTAACTACGGCTACACT
AGAAGGACAGTATTTGGTATCTGCGCTCTGCTGAAGCCAGTTACCTTCGGAAAAAGAGTTGGTAGCTCTT
GATCCGGCAAACAAACCACCGCTGGTAGCGGTGGTTTTTTTGTTTGCAAGCAGCAGATTACGCGCAGAAA
AAAAGGATCTCAAGAAGATCCTTTGATCTTTTCTACGGGGTCTGACGCTCAGTGGAACGAAAACTCACGT
TAAGGGATTTTGGTCATGCATTCTAGGTGATTATTTGCCGACTACCTTGGTGATCTCGCCTTTCACGTAG
TGGACAAATTCTTCCAACTGATCTGCGCGCGAGGCCAAGCGATCTTCTTCTTGTCCAAGATAAGCCTGTC
TAGCTTCAAGTATGACGGGCTGATACTGGGCCGGCAGGCGCTCCATTGCCCAGTCGGCAGCGACATCCTT
CGGCGCGATTTTGCCGGTTACTGCGCTGTACCAAATGCGGGACAACGTAAGCACTACATTTCGCTCATCA
CCAGCCCAGTCGGGCGGCGAGTTCCATAGCGTTAAGGTTTCATTTAGCGCCTCAAATAGATCCTGTTCAG
GAACCGGATCAAAGAGTTCCTCCGCCGCTGGACCTACCAAGGCAACGCTATGTTCTCTTGCTTTTGTCAG
CAAGATAGCCAGATCAATGTCGATCGTGGCTGGCTCGAAGATACCTGCAAGAATGTCATTGCGCTGCCAT
TCTCCAAATTGCAGTTCGCGCTTAGCTGGATAACGCCACGGAATGATGTCGTCGTGCACAACAATGGTGA
CTTCTACAGCGCGGAGAATCTCGCTCTCTCCAGGGGAAGCCGAAGTTTCCAAAAGGTCGTTGATCAAAGC
TCGCCGCGTTGTTTCATCAAGCCTTACGGTCACCGTAACCAGCAAATCAATATCACTGTGTGGCTTCAGG
CCGCCATCCACTGCGGAGCCGTACAAATGTACGGCCAGCAACGTCGGTTCGAGATGGCGCTCGATGACGC
CAACTACCTCTGATAGTTGAGTCGATACTTCGGCGATCACCGCTTCCCTCATAATGTTTAACTTTGTTTT
AGGGCGACTGCCCTGCTGCGTAACATCGTTGCTGCTCCATAACATCAAACATCGACCCACGGCGTAACGC
GCTTGCTGCTTGGATGCCCGAGGCATAGACTGTACCCCAAAAAAACAGTCATAACAAGCCATGAAAACCG
CCACTGCGCCGTTACCACCGCTGCGTTCGGTCAAGGTTCTGGACCAGTTGCGTGAGCGCATACGCTACTT
GCATTACAGCTTACGAACCGAACAGGCTTATGTCCACTGGGTTCGTGCCTTCATCCGTTTCCACGGTGTG
CGTCACCCGGCAACCTTGGGTAGCAGCGAAGTCGAGGCATTTCTGTCCTGGCTGGAACAGAACTTATTAT
TTCCTTCCTCTTTTCTACAGTATTTAAAGATACCCCAAGAAGCTAATTATAACAAGACGAACTCCAATTC
ACTGTTCCTTGCATTCTAAAACCTTAAATACCAGAAAACAGCTTTTTCAAAGTTGTTTTCAAAGTTGGCG
TATAACATAGTATCGACGGAGCCGATTTTGAAACCGCGGTGATCACAGGCAGCAACGCTCTGTCATCGTT
ACAATCAACATGCTACCCTCCGCGAGATCATCCGTGTTTCAAACCCGGCAGCTTAGTTGCCGTTCTTCCG
AATAGCATCGGTAACATGAGCAAAGTCTGCCGCCTTACAACGGCTCTCCCGCTGACGCCGTCCCGGACTG
ATGGGCTGCCTGTATCGAGTGGTGATTTTGTGCCGAGCTGCCGGTCGGGGAGCTGTTGGCTGGCTGGTGG
CAGGATATATTGTGGTGTAAACA
